Addgene plasmid #34901: p6608 MSCV-IP N-HAonly CHAF1B
Depositing lab: Peter Howley. Depositing organization: Harvard Medical School. Publication: Systematic identification of interactions between host cell proteins and E7 oncoproteins from diverse human papillomaviruses. White EA, Sowa ME, Tan MJ, Jeudy S, Hayes SD, Santha S, Munger K, Harper JW, Howley PM. Proc Natl Acad Sci U S A. 2012 Jan 9. 10.1073/pnas.1116776109 PubMed 22232672.
Backbone
  Vector backbone: MSCV-IP N-HA only
  Backbone manufacturer: Gateway
  Backbone size w/o insert (bp): 8100
  Modifications to backbone: (NTap mod. by E.White to remove Flag)
  Vector type: Mammalian Expression, Retroviral
  Selectable markers: Puromycin
Growth in bacteria
  Bacterial resistance: Ampicillin, 100 μg/mL
  Growth temperature: 37°C
  Growth strain: DH5alpha
  Copy number: Unknown
Gene/Insert
  Gene/Insert name: CHAF1B
  Species: H. sapiens (human)
  Entrez Gene: CHAF1B (a.k.a. CAF-1, CAF-IP60, CAF1, CAF1A, CAF1P60, MPHOSPH7, MPP7)
  Promoter: MSCV LTR
  Tag / fusion protein: HA (N terminal on backbone)
  Cloning method: Gateway Cloning
  Sequencing primers: 5′ 5' CTACATCGTGACCTGGGAAGC 3'
Terms and licenses: Academic/Nonprofit Terms; Industry Terms: Not Available to Industry
How to cite: p6608 MSCV-IP N-HAonly CHAF1B was a gift from Peter Howley (Addgene plasmid # 34901 ; http://n2t.net/addgene:34901 ; RRID:Addgene_34901)
