[The description below was written by a language model from this plasmid's Addgene catalogue record and pLannotate feature annotations shown in this document.]
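Description:
p6608 MSCV-IP N-HAonly CHAF1B is a gammaretroviral mammalian expression plasmid built on a Gateway-adapted MSCV-IRES-puromycin backbone. According to the record, this backbone was derived from an N-terminal tandem-affinity version by removing the Flag tag so that only the HA epitope remains. In bacteria it is maintained through a high-copy ColE1/pUC-type origin and selected with ampicillin via the β-lactamase gene. Short remnants of lacI, lacZα, rop, bom and the tetracycline resistance gene are non-functional leftovers from earlier cloning vectors.

The retroviral cassette is flanked by murine embryonic stem cell virus 5' and 3' LTRs. It includes the Ψ packaging signal and a truncated gag segment lacking its start codon, which together allow the transcript to be packaged into virions when gag, pol and env are supplied in trans by a packaging cell line. The 5' LTR serves as the promoter. Downstream lies a short HA-tag sequence (annotated as a fragment of 3xHA, consistent with a single epitope), followed by an attB1 site, the human CHAF1B coding sequence and attB2, the sites left by Gateway recombination. CHAF1B encodes the p60 subunit of chromatin assembly factor 1, which deposits newly synthesised histones H3 and H4 onto replicating DNA. An EMCV IRES then drives translation of puromycin N-acetyltransferase from the same transcript, linking puromycin resistance to insert expression.

The construct is suited to generating stably transduced, puromycin-selected mammalian cells expressing N-terminally HA-tagged CHAF1B. It comes from a study mapping interactions between host cell proteins and papillomavirus E7 oncoproteins, where HA-based detection or immunoprecipitation would be the likely application. The sequenced plasmid is 8,081 nt, slightly below the 8,100 bp listed for the backbone without insert; that figure probably includes the Gateway cassette replaced during cloning.
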