Features (pLannotate 1.2.2; 22 found; start..end, strand, type, name):
    186..284     +  CDS            env (fragment): murine leukemia virus gPr80 envelope polyprotein precursor; env; proteolytically cleaved into gp70SU and p15TM subunits
    326..842     +  LTR            5' LTR: 5' long terminal repeat from murine embryonic stem cell virus
    906..1247    +  misc_feature   MESV Ψ: packaging signal of murine embryonic stem cell virus
   1314..1730    +  CDS            gag (truncated): truncated Moloney murine leukemia virus (MMLV) gag gene lacking the start codon
   1764..1790    +  CDS            3xHA (fragment): three tandem HA epitope tags
   1807..1824    +  protein_bind   attB1 (fragment): mutant version of attB; core recombination site for the Gateway® BP reaction BP Clonase™
   1830..3506    +  CDS            CHAF1B: CAF1B_HUMAN - Also known as CAF1A, CAF1P60, MPHOSPH7, MPP7. Experimental evidence at protein level: Swiss-Prot protein existence level 1. Complex that is thought to mediate chromatin assembly in DNA replication and DNA repair. Assembles histone octamers onto replicating DNA in vitro. CAF-1 performs the first step of the nucleosome assembly process, bringing newly synthesized histones H3 and H4 to replicating DNA; histones H2A/H2B can bind to this chromatin precursor subsequent to DNA replication to complete the histone octamer. From Homo sapiens (Human).
   3509..3532    -  protein_bind   attB2: mutant version of attB; recombination site for the Gateway® BP reaction BP Clonase™
   3650..4112    +  misc_feature   IRES: internal ribosome entry site (IRES) of the encephalomyocarditis virus (EMCV)
   4126..4725    +  CDS            PuroR: puromycin N-acetyltransferase; pac from Streptomyces alboniger; confers resistance to puromycin
   4801..5315    +  LTR            3' LTR: 3' long terminal repeat from murine embryonic stem cell virus
   5477..5493    -  protein_bind   lac operator: The lac repressor binds to the lac operator to inhibit transcription in E. coli. This inhibition can be relieved by adding lactose or isopropyl-β-D-thiogalactopyranoside (IPTG). lac repressor encoded by lacI
   5501..5531    -  promoter       lac promoter: promoter for the E. coli lac operon
   5546..5567    -  protein_bind   CAP binding site: CAP binding activates transcription in the presence of cAMP. E. coli catabolite activator protein
   5580..5672    -  CDS            lacI (fragment): lac repressor; lacI; The lac repressor binds to the lac operator to inhibit transcription in E. coli. This inhibition can be relieved by adding lactose or isopropyl-β-D-thiogalactopyranoside (IPTG).
   5855..6443    -  rep_origin     ori: high-copy-number ColE1/pMB1/pBR322/pUC origin of replication
   6614..7474    -  CDS            AmpR: β-lactamase; bla; confers resistance to ampicillin, carbenicillin, and related antibiotics
   7475..7579    -  promoter       AmpR promoter: bla
   7674..7709    +  CDS            rop (fragment): Rop protein, which maintains plasmids at low copy number; rop
   7811..7910    +  misc_feature   bom (fragment): basis of mobility region from pBR322
   7916..8065    -  CDS            lacZα (fragment): LacZα fragment of β-galactosidase; lacZ fragment
   8065..185     -  CDS            TcR (fragment) (across the origin): tetracycline efflux protein; tet; confers resistance to tetracycline
>Addgene plasmid #34901 | p6608 MSCV-IP N-HAonly CHAF1B | addgene full sequence | sequence record 257658 | Addgene NGS Result
GCAAGGAGATGGCGCCCAACAGTCCCCCGGCCACGGGGCCTGCCACCATACCCACGCCGAAACAAGCGCT
CATGAGCCCGAAGTGGCGAGCCCGATCTTCCCCATCGGTGATGTCGGCGATATAGGCGCCAGCAACCGCA
CCTGTGGCGCCGGTGATGCCGGCCACGATGCGTCCGGCGTAGAGGCGATTAGTCCAATTTGTTAAAGACA
GGATATCAGTGGTCCAGGCTCTAGTTTTGACTCAACAATATCACCAGCTGAAGCCTATAGAGTACGAGCC
ATAGATAAAATAAAAGATTTTATTTAGTCTCCAGAAAAAGGGGGGAATGAAAGACCCCACCTGTAGGTTT
GGCAAGCTAGCTTAAGTAACGCCATTTTGCAAGGCATGGAAAATACATAACTGAGAATAGAGAAGTTCAG
ATCAAGGTTAGGAACAGAGAGACAGCAGAATATGGGCCAAACAGGATATCTGTGGTAAGCAGTTCCTGCC
CCGGCTCAGGGCCAAGAACAGATGGTCCCCAGATGCGGTCCCGCCCTCAGCAGTTTCTAGAGAACCATCA
GATGTTTCCAGGGTGCCCCAAGGACCTGAAATGACCCTGTGCCTTATTTGAACTAACCAATCAGTTCGCT
TCTCGCTTCTGTTCGCGCGCTTCTGCTCCCCGAGCTCAATAAAAGAGCCCACAACCCCTCACTCGGCGCG
CCAGTCCTCCGATAGACTGCGTCGCCCGGGTACCCGTATTCCCAATAAAGCCTCTTGCTGTTTGCATCCG
AATCGTGGACTCGCTGATCCTTGGGAGGGTCTCCTCAGATTGATTGACTGCCCACCTCGGGGGTCTTTCA
TTTGGAGGTTCCACCGAGATTTGGAGACCCCTGCCCAGGGACCACCGACCCCCCCGCCGGGAGGTAAGCT
GGCCAGCGGTCGTTTCGTGTCTGTCTCTGTCTTTGTGCGTGTTTGTGCCGGCATCTAATGTTTGCGCCTG
CGTCTGTACTAGTTAGCTAACTAGCTCTGTATCTGGCGGACCCGTGGTGGAACTGACGAGTTCTGAACAC
CCGGCCGCAACCCTGGGAGACGTCCCAGGGACTTTGGGGGCCGTTTTTGTGGCCCGACCTGAGGAAGGGA
GTCGATGTGGAATCCGACCCCGTCAGGATATGTGGTTCTGGTAGGAGACGAGAACCTAAAACAGTTCCCG
CCTCCGTCTGAATTTTTGCTTTCGGTTTGGAACCGAAGCCGCGCGTCTTGTCTGCTGCAGCGCTGCAGCA
TCGTTCTGTGTTGTCTCTGTCTGACTGTGTTTCTGTATTTGTCTGAAAATTAGGGCCAGACTGTTACCAC
TCCCTTAAGTTTGACCTTAGGTCACTGGAAAGATGTCGAGCGGATCGCTCACAACCAGTCGGTAGATGTC
AAGAAGAGACGTTGGGTTACCTTCTGCTCTGCAGAATGGCCAACCTTTAACGTCGGATGGCCGCGAGACG
GCACCTTTAACCGAGACCTCATCACCCAGGTTAAGATCAAGGTCTTTTCACCTGGCCCGCATGGACACCC
AGACCAGGTCCCCTACATCGTGACCTGGGAAGCCTTGGCTTTTGACCCCCCTCCCTGGGTCAAGCCCTTT
GTACACCCTAAGCCTCCGCCTCCTCTTCCTCCATCCGCCCCGTCTCTCCCCCTTGAACCTCCTCGTTCGA
CCCCGCCTCGATCCTCCCTTTATCCAGCCCTCACTCCTTCTCTAGGCGCCGGAATTAGATCTGCCACCAT
GCTCGATGGAGGATACCCATACGATGTTCCAGATTACGCTGCTCGAGGTTATCAAACAAGTTTGTACAAA
AAAGTTGGCATGAAAGTCATCACTTGTGAAATAGCCTGGCACAACAAGGAGCCCGTGTACAGCCTGGACT
TCCAGCATGGGACGGCTGGGAGGATCCACAGACTGGCGTCTGCCGGCGTGGACACCAATGTCAGGATCTG
GAAGGTAGAAAAGGGACCAGATGGAAAAGCCATCGTGGAATTTTTGTCCAATCTTGCTCGTCATACCAAA
GCCGTCAATGTTGTGCGTTTTTCTCCAACTGGGGAAATTTTAGCATCGGGAGGAGATGATGCTGTCATCC
TATTGTGGAAGGTGAATGATAACAAGGAGCCGGAGCAGATCGCTTTTCAGGATGAGGACGAGGCCCAGCT
GAACAAGGAGAACTGGACGGTTGTGAAGACTCTGCGGGGCCACTTAGAAGATGTGTATGATATTTGCTGG
GCAACTGATGGGAATTTAATGGCTTCTGCCTCTGTGGATAACACAGCCATCATATGGGATGTCAGCAAAG
GACAAAAGATATCAATTTTTAATGAACATAAAAGTTATGTCCAAGGAGTAACCTGGGACCCTTTGGGTCA
ATATGTTGCTACTCTGAGCTGTGACAGGGTGCTGCGAGTATACAGTATACAGAAGAAGCGTGTGGCTTTC
AATGTTTCGAAGATGCTGTCTGGAATAGGGGCTGAAGGAGAGGCAAGAAGCTACCGGATGTTTCACGACG
ACAGCATGAAGTCTTTCTTCCGTAGACTGAGTTTCACTCCCGACGGATCTTTGCTTCTCACGCCAGCTGG
ATGTGTGGAATCTGGTGAAAATGTAATGAATACCACTTATGTTTTCTCCAGGAAGAATCTTAAAAGGCCC
ATCGCTCATCTTCCATGTCCTGGAAAAGCCACTCTTGCTGTTCGCTGCTGTCCGGTCTACTTTGAACTGA
GGCCAGTGGTGGAAACAGGTGTGGAGCTGATGAGTCTGCCCTACCGCCTGGTGTTTGCTGTGGCCTCGGA
GGATTCCGTGCTTCTGTATGACACCCAGCAGTCCTTCCCTTTTGGTTACGTGTCTAATATACATTACCAC
ACCCTCAGTGACATTTCATGGTCCAGCGATGGTGCCTTCCTGGCCATTTCTTCCACGGACGGTTACTGCT
CATTTGTGACATTTGAGAAAGATGAACTTGGAATTCCTTTGAAAGAGAAGCCAGTTTTGAACATGAGAAC
TCCTGATACAGCAAAGAAAACCAAGAGTCAGACACATCGAGGGTCTTCGCCAGGACCCAGACCGGTAGAG
GGAACCCCTGCCAGCAGAACCCAAGACCCCAGCAGCCCCGGCACGACTCCCCCTCAGGCCAGACAGGCCC
CAGCCCCAACAGTCATCAGGGACCCTCCCTCCATCACTCCTGCTGTCAAAAGCCCCTTGCCGGGGCCTTC
GGAGGAGAAGACCCTGCAGCCCAGTAGTCAAAACACAAAAGCCCACCCATCCCGGAGGGTCACTCTGAAC
ACACTGCAAGCCTGGAGCAAGACAACACCCCGGAGAATAAACTTAACACCCTTAAAGACGGACACTCCAC
CAAGTTCTGTACCAACCAGTGTGATTTCCACCCCTTCTACAGAAGAAATTCAGTCAGAGACGCCTGGAGA
CGCTCAGGGCAGTCCCCCAGAGCTAAAGCGGCCCAGACTCGATGAAAACAAAGGAGGCACGGAAAGTCTG
GACCCTTGCCCAACTTTCTTGTACAAAGTGGTTCGATAACGAATTCCGCCCCCCCCCCCTAACGTTACTG
GCCGAAGCCGCTTGGAATAAGGCCGGTGTGCGTTTGTCTATATGTTATTTTCCACCATATTGCCGTCTTT
TGGCAATGTGAGGGCCCGGAAACCTGGCCCTGTCTTCTTGACGAGCATTCCTAGGGGTCTTTCCCCTCTC
GCCAAAGGAATGCAAGGTCTGTTGAATGTCGTGAAGGAAGCAGTTCCTCTGGAAGCTTCTTGAAGACAAA
CAACGTCTGTAGCGACCCTTTGCAGGCAGCGGAACCCCCCACCTGGCGACAGGTGCCTCTGCGGCCAAAA
GCCACGTGTATAAGATACACCTGCAAAGGCGGCACAACCCCAGTGCCACGTTGTGAGTTGGATAGTTGTG
GAAAGAGTCAAATGGCTCTCCTCAAGCGTATTCAACAAGGGGCTGAAGGATGCCCAGAAGGTACCCCATT
GTATGGGATCTGATCTGGGGCCTCGGTGCACATGCTTTACATGTGTTTAGTCGAGGTTAAAAAAACGTCT
AGGCCCCCCGAACCACGGGGACGTGGTTTTCCTTTGAAAAACACGATGATAATATGGCCACAACCATGAC
CGAGTACAAGCCCACGGTGCGCCTCGCCACCCGCGACGACGTCCCCAGGGCCGTACGCACCCTCGCCGCC
GCGTTCGCCGACTACCCCGCCACGCGCCACACCGTCGATCCGGACCGCCACATCGAGCGGGTCACCGAGC
TGCAAGAACTCTTCCTCACGCGCGTCGGGCTCGACATCGGCAAGGTGTGGGTCGCGGACGACGGCGCCGC
GGTGGCGGTCTGGACCACGCCGGAGAGCGTCGAAGCGGGGGCGGTGTTCGCCGAGATCGGCCCGCGCATG
GCCGAGTTGAGCGGTTCCCGGCTGGCCGCGCAGCAACAGATGGAAGGCCTCCTGGCGCCGCACCGGCCCA
AGGAGCCCGCGTGGTTCCTGGCCACCGTCGGCGTCTCGCCCGACCACCAGGGCAAGGGTCTGGGCAGCGC
CGTCGTGCTCCCCGGAGTGGAGGCGGCCGAGCGCGCCGGGGTGCCCGCCTTCCTGGAGACCTCCGCGCCC
CGCAACCTCCCCTTCTACGAGCGGCTCGGCTTCACCGTCACCGCCGACGTCGAGGTGCCCGAAGGACCGC
GCACCTGGTGCATGACCCGCAAGCCCGGTGCCTGATGCATCGATGTCGACCTGCAGCCAAGCTTATCGAT
AAAATAAAAGATTTTATTTAGTCTCCAGAAAAAGGGGGGAATGAAAGACCCCACCTGTAGGTTTGGCAAG
CTAGCTTAAGTAACGCCATTTTGCAAGGCATGGAAAATACATAACTGAGAATAGAGAAGTTCAGATCAAG
GTTAGGAACAGAGAGACAGCAGAATATGGGCCAAACAGGATATCTGTGGTAAGCAGTTCCTGCCCCGGCT
CAGGGCCAAGAACAGATGGTCCCCAGATGCGGTCCCGCCCTCAGCAGTTTCTAGAGAACCATCAGATGTT
TCCAGGGTGCCCCAAGGACCTGAAATGACCCTGTGCCTTATTTGAACTAACCAATCAGTTCGCTTCTCGC
TTCTGTTCGCGCGCTTCTGCTCCCCGAGCTCAATAAAAGAGCCCACAACCCCTCACTCGGCGCGCCAGTC
CTCCGATAGACTGCGTCGCCCGGGTACCCGTGTATCCAATAAACCCTCTTGCAGTTGCATCCGACTTGTG
GTCTCGCTGTTCCTTGGGAGGGTCTCCTCTGAGTGATTGACTACCCGTCAGCGGGGGTCTTTCATGGGTA
ACAGTTTCTTGAAGTTGGAGAACAACATTCTGAGGGTAGGAGTCGAATATTAAGTAATCCTGACTCAATT
AGCCACTGTTTTGAATCCACATACTCCAATACTCCTGAAATAGTTCATTATGGACAGCGCAGAAAGAGCT
GGGGAGAATTGTGAAATTGTTATCCGCTCACAATTCCACACAACATACGAGCCGGAAGCATAAAGTGTAA
AGCCTGGGGTGCCTAATGAGTGAGCTAACTCACATTAATTGCGTTGCGCTCACTGCCCGCTTTCCAGTCG
GGAAACCTGTCGTGCCAGCTGCATTAATGAATCGGCCAACGCGCGGGGAGAGGCGGTTTGCGTATTGGGC
GCTCTTCCGCTTCCTCGCTCACTGACTCGCTGCGCTCGGTCGTTCGGCTGCGGCGAGCGGTATCAGCTCA
CTCAAAGGCGGTAATACGGTTATCCACAGAATCAGGGGATAACGCAGGAAAGAACATGTGAGCAAAAGGC
CAGCAAAAGGCCAGGAACCGTAAAAAGGCCGCGTTGCTGGCGTTTTTCCATAGGCTCCGCCCCCCTGACG
AGCATCACAAAAATCGACGCTCAAGTCAGAGGTGGCGAAACCCGACAGGACTATAAAGATACCAGGCGTT
TCCCCCTGGAAGCTCCCTCGTGCGCTCTCCTGTTCCGACCCTGCCGCTTACCGGATACCTGTCCGCCTTT
CTCCCTTCGGGAAGCGTGGCGCTTTCTCATAGCTCACGCTGTAGGTATCTCAGTTCGGTGTAGGTCGTTC
GCTCCAAGCTGGGCTGTGTGCACGAACCCCCCGTTCAGCCCGACCGCTGCGCCTTATCCGGTAACTATCG
TCTTGAGTCCAACCCGGTAAGACACGACTTATCGCCACTGGCAGCAGCCACTGGTAACAGGATTAGCAGA
GCGAGGTATGTAGGCGGTGCTACAGAGTTCTTGAAGTGGTGGCCTAACTACGGCTACACTAGAAGAACAG
TATTTGGTATCTGCGCTCTGCTGAAGCCAGTTACCTTCGGAAAAAGAGTTGGTAGCTCTTGATCCGGCAA
ACAAACCACCGCTGGTAGCGGTGGTTTTTTTGTTTGCAAGCAGCAGATTACGCGCAGAAAAAAAGGATCT
CAAGAAGATCCTTTGATCTTTTCTACGGGGTCTGACGCTCAGTGGAACGAAAACTCACGTTAAGGGATTT
TGGTCATGAGATTATCAAAAAGGATCTTCACCTAGATCCTTTTAAATTAAAAATGAAGTTTTAAATCAAT
CTAAAGTATATATGAGTAAACTTGGTCTGACAGTTACCAATGCTTAATCAGTGAGGCACCTATCTCAGCG
ATCTGTCTATTTCGTTCATCCATAGTTGCCTGACTCCCCGTCGTGTAGATAACTACGATACGGGAGGGCT
TACCATCTGGCCCCAGTGCTGCAATGATACCGCGAGACCCACGCTCACCGGCTCCAGATTTATCAGCAAT
AAACCAGCCAGCCGGAAGGGCCGAGCGCAGAAGTGGTCCTGCAACTTTATCCGCCTCCATCCAGTCTATT
AATTGTTGCCGGGAAGCTAGAGTAAGTAGTTCGCCAGTTAATAGTTTGCGCAACGTTGTTGCCATTGCTA
CAGGCATCGTGGTGTCACGCTCGTCGTTTGGTATGGCTTCATTCAGCTCCGGTTCCCAACGATCAAGGCG
AGTTACATGATCCCCCATGTTGTGCAAAAAAGCGGTTAGCTCCTTCGGTCCTCCGATCGTTGTCAGAAGT
AAGTTGGCCGCAGTGTTATCACTCATGGTTATGGCAGCACTGCATAATTCTCTTACTGTCATGCCATCCG
TAAGATGCTTTTCTGTGACTGGTGAGTACTCAACCAAGTCATTCTGAGAATAGTGTATGCGGCGACCGAG
TTGCTCTTGCCCGGCGTCAATACGGGATAATACCGCGCCACATAGCAGAACTTTAAAAGTGCTCATCATT
GGAAAACGTTCTTCGGGGCGAAAACTCTCAAGGATCTTACCGCTGTTGAGATCCAGTTCGATGTAACCCA
CTCGTGCACCCAACTGATCTTCAGCATCTTTTACTTTCACCAGCGTTTCTGGGTGAGCAAAAACAGGAAG
GCAAAATGCCGCAAAAAAGGGAATAAGGGCGACACGGAAATGTTGAATACTCATACTCTTCCTTTTTCAA
TATTATTGAAGCATTTATCAGGGTTATTGTCTCATGAGCGGATACATATTTGAATGTATTTAGAAAAATA
AACAAATAGGGGTTCCGCGCACATTTCCCCGAAAAGTGCCACCTGACGTCTAAGAAACCATTATTATCAT
GACATTAACCTATAAAAATAGGCGTATCACGAGGCCCTTTCGTCTCGCGCGTTTCGGTGATGACGGTGAA
AACCTCTGACACATGCAGCTCCCGGAGACGGTCACAGCTTGTCTGTAAGCGGATGCCGGGAGCAGACAAG
CCCGTCAGGGCGCGTCAGCGGGTGTTGGCGGGTGTCGGGGCTGGCTTAACTATGCGGCATCAGAGCAGAT
TGTACTGAGAGTGCACCATATGCGGTGTGAAATACCGCACAGATGCGTAAGGAGAAAATACCGCATCAGG
CGCCATTCGCCATTCAGGCTGCGCAACTGTTGGGAAGGGCGATCGGTGCGGGCCTCTTCGCTATTACGCC
AGCTGGCGAAAGGGGGATGTGCTGCAAGGCGATTAAGTTGGGTAACGCCAGGGTTTTCCCAGTCACGACG
TTGTAAAACGACGGCGCAAGGAATGGTGCAT
