>Addgene plasmid #34901 | p6608 MSCV-IP N-HAonly CHAF1B | addgene partial sequence | sequence record 43378 | pLXSN-5
CAGCCCTCACTCCTTCTCTAGGCGCCGGAATTAGATCTGCCACCATGCTCGATGGAGGATACCCATACGA
TGTTCCAGATTACGCTGCTCGAGGTTATCAAACAAGTTTGTACAAAAAAGTTGGCATGAAAGTCATCACT
TGTGAAATAGCCTGGCACAACAAGGAGCCCGTGTACAGCCTGGACTTCCAGCATGGGACGGCTGGGAGGA
TCCACAGACTGGCGTCTGCCGGCGTGGACACCAATGTCAGGATCTGGAAGGTAGAAAAGGGACCAGATGG
AAAAGCCATCGTGGAATTTTTGTCCAATCTTGCTCGTCATACCAAAGCCGTCAATGTTGTGCGTTTTTCT
CCAACTGGGGAAATTTTAGCATCGGGAGGAGATGATGCTGTCATCCTATTGTGGAAGGTGAATGATAACA
AGGAGCCGGAGCAGATCGCTTTTCAGGATGAGGACGAGGCCCAGCTGAACAAGGAGAACTGGACGGTTGT
GAAGACTCTGCGGGGCCACTTAGAAGATGTGTATGATATTTGCTGGGCAACTGATGGGAATTTAATGGCT
TCTGCCTCTGTGGATAACACAGCCATCATATGGGATGTCAGCAAAGGACAAAAGATATCAATTTTTAATG
AACATAAAAGTTATGTCCAAGGAGTAACCTGGGACCCTTTGGGTCAATATGTTGCTACTCTGAGCTGTGA
CAGGGTGCTGCGAGTATACAGTATACAGAAGAAGCGTGTGGCTTTCAATGTTTCGAAGATGCTGTCTGGA
ATAGGGGCTGAAGGAGAGGCAAGAAGCTACCGGATGTTTCACGACGACAGCATGAAGTCTTTCTTCCGTA
GACTGAGTTTCACTCCCGACGGATCTTTGCTTCTCACGCCAGCTGGATGTGTGGAATCTGGTGAAATGTA
ATGAATACCACTTATGTTTC
